Addgene plasmid #106754: gh86
Purpose: expression of gRNA targeting FUT2
Depositing lab: Eric-Paul Bennett. Depositing organization: University of Copenhagen. Publication: A validated gRNA library for CRISPR/Cas9 targeting of the human glycosyltransferase genome. Narimatsu Y, Joshi HJ, Zhang Y, Gomes C, Chen YH, Lorenzetti F, Furukawa S, Schjoldager K, Hansen L, Clausen H, Bennett EP, Wandall HH. Glycobiology. 2018 Jan 5. pii: 4791732. doi: 10.1093/glycob/cwx101. PubMed 29315387.
Backbone
  Vector backbone: pU6
  Vector type: Mammalian Expression
Growth in bacteria
  Bacterial resistance: Ampicillin, 100 μg/mL
  Growth temperature: 37°C
  Growth strain: DH5alpha
  Copy number: High Copy
Gene/Insert
  Gene/Insert name: FUT2
  gRNA/shRNA sequence: AGTGCTAGCCTCAACATCAA
  Species: H. sapiens (human)
  Entrez Gene: FUT2 (a.k.a. B12QTL1, SE, SEC2, Se2, sej)
  Cloning method: Restriction Enzyme; 5′ cloning site unknown (unknown if destroyed); 3′ cloning site unknown (unknown if destroyed)
  Sequencing primers: 5′ T7NP
Terms and licenses: Academic/Nonprofit Terms; Industry Terms: Not Available to Industry
How to cite: gh86 was a gift from Eric-Paul Bennett (Addgene plasmid # 106754 ; http://n2t.net/addgene:106754 ; RRID:Addgene_106754)
