[The description below was written by a language model from this plasmid's Addgene catalogue record and pLannotate feature annotations shown in this document.]
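Description:
gh86 is a small (about 3.2 kb) mammalian guide RNA expression plasmid built on a pU6 backbone, carrying a single guide directed against human FUT2, the fucosyltransferase gene also known as the secretor (Se) locus. It belongs to a validated gRNA collection designed for CRISPR/Cas9 targeting of human glycosyltransferase genes. The human U6 promoter, an RNA polymerase III promoter suited to producing short, uncapped transcripts with defined ends, sits at the start of the annotated sequence. It is followed by a short gap that would accommodate the 20-nucleotide FUT2 protospacer, although the feature table does not annotate the spacer itself. After this comes the Streptococcus pyogenes Cas9 gRNA scaffold. A second, partial scaffold fragment lies directly downstream of the full scaffold, and its function is not explained in the record.

The plasmid encodes no Cas9, no fluorescent reporter and no mammalian selection marker, so the nuclease must be supplied separately, for example from a co-transfected plasmid or a Cas9-expressing cell line. A single AAV2 inverted terminal repeat is annotated after the guide cassette. With only one ITR detected, this looks like a remnant of an AAV-derived parental vector rather than a functional packaging unit, and the record does not describe viral use. In bacteria the plasmid is maintained at high copy by a ColE1/pUC-type origin and selected with ampicillin through the bla gene under its own promoter. An f1 phage origin and short fragments of bom and rop from pBR322 are also present as backbone residues. The construct is typically used for transient delivery of the guide to knock out or edit FUT2 in human cells, for instance in studies of glycosylation.
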