Features (pLannotate 1.2.2; 11 found; start..end, strand, type, name):
      1..241     +  promoter       U6 promoter: RNA polymerase III promoter for human U6 snRNA
    271..346     +  misc_RNA       gRNA scaffold: guide RNA scaffold for the Streptococcus pyogenes CRISPR/Cas9 system
    353..396     +  misc_RNA       gRNA scaffold (fragment): guide RNA scaffold for the Streptococcus pyogenes CRISPR/Cas9 system
    444..584     +  repeat_region  AAV2 ITR: inverted terminal repeat of adeno-associated virus serotype 2 inverted
    589..640     -  misc_feature   bom (fragment): basis of mobility region from pBR322
    659..1114    +  rep_origin     f1 ori (sequence partly withheld): f1 bacteriophage origin of replication; arrow indicates direction of (+) strand synthesis
   1115..1164    -  misc_feature   bom (fragment): basis of mobility region from pBR322
   1266..1301    -  CDS            rop (fragment): Rop protein, which maintains plasmids at low copy number; rop
   1396..1500    +  promoter       AmpR promoter: bla
   1501..2361    +  CDS            AmpR: β-lactamase; bla; confers resistance to ampicillin, carbenicillin, and related antibiotics
   2532..3120    +  rep_origin     ori: high-copy-number ColE1/pMB1/pBR322/pUC origin of replication
>Addgene plasmid #106754 | gh86 | addgene full sequence | sequence record 225626 | Addgene NGS Result
GAGGGCCTATTTCCCATGATTCCTTCATATTTGCATATACGATACAAGGCTGTTAGAGAGATAATTGGAA
TTAATTTGACTGTAAACACAAAGATATTAGTACAAAATACGTGACGTAGAAAGTAATAATTTCTTGGGTA
GTTTGCAGTTTTAAAATTATGTTTTAAAATGGACTATCATATGCTTACCGTAACTTGAAAGTATTTCGAT
TTCTTGGCTTTATATATCTTGTGGAAAGGACGAAACACCGAGTGCTAGCCTCAACATCAAGTTTTAGAGC
TAGAAATAGCAAGTTAAAATAAGGCTAGTCCGTTATCAACTTGAAAAAGTGGCACCGAGTCGGTGCTTTT
TTGTTTTAGAGCTAGAAATAGCAAGTTAAAATAAGGCTAGTCCGTTTTTAGCGCGTGCGCCAATTCTGCA
GACAAATGGCTCTAGAGGGCCGCAGGAACCCCTAGTGATGGAGTTGGCCACTCCCTCTCTGCGCGCTCGC
TCGCTCACTGAGGCCGGGCGACCAAAGGTCGCCCGACGCCCGGGCTTTGCCCGGGCGGCCTCAGTGAGCG
AGCGAGCGCGCAGCTGCCTGCAGGGGCGCCTGATGCGGTATTTTCTCCTTACGCATCTGTGCGGTATTTC
ACACCGCATA
[95 nt withheld, positions 641-735]
T
[46 nt withheld, positions 737-782]
C
[141 nt withheld, positions 784-924]
CCTTTGACGTTGGAGTCCACGTTCTTT
[37 nt withheld, positions 952-988]
ACTCTATCTCGGGCTATTCTTTTGATTTATAAGGGATTTTGCCGATTTCGGTCTATTGGTTAAAAAATGA
GCTGATTTAACAAAAATTTAACGCGAATTTTAACAAAATATTAACGTTTACAATTTTATGGTGCACTCTC
AGTACAATCTGCTCTGATGCCGCATAGTTAAGCCAGCCCCGACACCCGCCAACACCCGCTGACGCGCCCT
GACGGGCTTGTCTGCTCCCGGCATCCGCTTACAGACAAGCTGTGACCGTCTCCGGGAGCTGCATGTGTCA
GAGGTTTTCACCGTCATCACCGAAACGCGCGAGACGAAAGGGCCTCGTGATACGCCTATTTTTATAGGTT
AATGTCATGATAATAATGGTTTCTTAGACGTCAGGTGGCACTTTTCGGGGAAATGTGCGCGGAACCCCTA
TTTGTTTATTTTTCTAAATACATTCAAATATGTATCCGCTCATGAGACAATAACCCTGATAAATGCTTCA
ATAATATTGAAAAAGGAAGAGTATGAGTATTCAACATTTCCGTGTCGCCCTTATTCCCTTTTTTGCGGCA
TTTTGCCTTCCTGTTTTTGCTCACCCAGAAACGCTGGTGAAAGTAAAAGATGCTGAAGATCAGTTGGGTG
CACGAGTGGGTTACATCGAACTGGATCTCAACAGCGGTAAGATCCTTGAGAGTTTTCGCCCCGAAGAACG
TTTTCCAATGATGAGCACTTTTAAAGTTCTGCTATGTGGCGCGGTATTATCCCGTATTGACGCCGGGCAA
GAGCAACTCGGTCGCCGCATACACTATTCTCAGAATGACTTGGTTGAGTACTCACCAGTCACAGAAAAGC
ATCTTACGGATGGCATGACAGTAAGAGAATTATGCAGTGCTGCCATAACCATGAGTGATAACACTGCGGC
CAACTTACTTCTGACAACGATCGGAGGACCGAAGGAGCTAACCGCTTTTTTGCACAACATGGGGGATCAT
GTAACTCGCCTTGATCGTTGGGAACCGGAGCTGAATGAAGCCATACCAAACGACGAGCGTGACACCACGA
TGCCTGTAGCAATGGCAACAACGTTGCGCAAACTATTAACTGGCGAACTACTTACTCTAGCTTCCCGGCA
ACAATTAATAGACTGGATGGAGGCGGATAAAGTTGCAGGACCACTTCTGCGCTCGGCCCTTCCGGCTGGC
TGGTTTATTGCTGATAAATCTGGAGCCGGTGAGCGTGGAAGCCGCGGTATCATTGCAGCACTGGGGCCAG
ATGGTAAGCCCTCCCGTATCGTAGTTATCTACACGACGGGGAGTCAGGCAACTATGGATGAACGAAATAG
ACAGATCGCTGAGATAGGTGCCTCACTGATTAAGCATTGGTAACTGTCAGACCAAGTTTACTCATATATA
CTTTAGATTGATTTAAAACTTCATTTTTAATTTAAAAGGATCTAGGTGAAGATCCTTTTTGATAATCTCA
TGACCAAAATCCCTTAACGTGAGTTTTCGTTCCACTGAGCGTCAGACCCCGTAGAAAAGATCAAAGGATC
TTCTTGAGATCCTTTTTTTCTGCGCGTAATCTGCTGCTTGCAAACAAAAAAACCACCGCTACCAGCGGTG
GTTTGTTTGCCGGATCAAGAGCTACCAACTCTTTTTCCGAAGGTAACTGGCTTCAGCAGAGCGCAGATAC
CAAATACTGTTCTTCTAGTGTAGCCGTAGTTAGGCCACCACTTCAAGAACTCTGTAGCACCGCCTACATA
CCTCGCTCTGCTAATCCTGTTACCAGTGGCTGCTGCCAGTGGCGATAAGTCGTGTCTTACCGGGTTGGAC
TCAAGACGATAGTTACCGGATAAGGCGCAGCGGTCGGGCTGAACGGGGGGTTCGTGCACACAGCCCAGCT
TGGAGCGAACGACCTACACCGAACTGAGATACCTACAGCGTGAGCTATGAGAAAGCGCCACGCTTCCCGA
AGGGAGAAAGGCGGACAGGTATCCGGTAAGCGGCAGGGTCGGAACAGGAGAGCGCACGAGGGAGCTTCCA
GGGGGAAACGCCTGGTATCTTTATAGTCCTGTCGGGTTTCGCCACCTCTGACTTGAGCGTCGATTTTTGT
GATGCTCGTCAGGGGGGCGGAGCCTATGGAAAAACGCCAGCAACGCGGCCTTTTTACGGTTCCTGGCCTT
TTGCTGGCCTTTTGCTCACATGT
