>Addgene plasmid #106754 | gh86 | addgene partial sequence | sequence record 221077 | hU6-F
AATTGGAATTAATTTGACTGTAAACACAAAGATATTAGTACAAAATACGTGACGTAGAAAGTAATAATTT
CTTGGGTAGTTTGCAGTTTTAAAATTATGTTTTAAAATGGACTATCATATGCTTACCGTAACTTGAAAGT
ATTTCGATTTCTTGGCTTTATATATCTTGTGGAAAGGACGAAACACCGAGTGCTAGCCTCAACATCAAGT
TTTAGAGCTAGAAATAGCAAGTTAAAATAAGGCTAGTCCGTTATCAACTTGAAAAAGTGGCACCGAGTCG
GTGCTTTTTTGTTTTAGAGCTAGAAATAGCAAGTTAAAATAAGGCTAGTCCGTTTTTAGCGCGTGCGCCA
ATTCTGCAGACAAATGGCTCTAGAGGGCCGCAGGAACCCCTAGTGATGGAGTTGGCCACTCCCTCTCTGC
GCGCTCGCTCGCTCACTGAGGCCGGGCGA
